Addgene plasmid #39803: Torso EcoRI-EcoRI Y657F in pBSK
Depositing lab: Norbert Perrimon. Publication: Synergistic activities of multiple phosphotyrosine residues mediate full signaling from the Drosophila Torso receptor tyrosine kinase. Gayko U, Cleghon V, Copeland T, Morrison DK, Perrimon N. Proc Natl Acad Sci U S A. 1999 Jan 19;96(2):523-8. 10.1073/pnas.96.2.523 PubMed 9892666.
Backbone
  Vector backbone: pBlueScript
  Backbone manufacturer: Stratagene
  Backbone size w/o insert (bp): 3000
  Vector type: Bacterial Expression
Growth in bacteria
  Bacterial resistance: Ampicillin, 100 μg/mL
  Growth temperature: 37°C
  Growth strain: DH5alpha
  Copy number: Unknown
Gene/Insert
  Gene/Insert name: Torso (alt name: tor)
  Species: D. melanogaster (fly)
  Mutation: Y657F
  Entrez Gene: tor (a.k.a. Dmel_CG1389, CG1389, Dmel\CG1389, TOR, TORSO, Tor, Torso, dTor, splc)
  Cloning method: Restriction Enzyme; 5′ cloning site EcoRI (unknown if destroyed); 3′ cloning site EcoRI (unknown if destroyed)
  Sequencing primers: 5′ T7; 3′ T3
Terms and licenses: Academic/Nonprofit Terms; Industry Terms: Not Available to Industry
Depositor comments: Perrimon Lab plasmid #221
How to cite: Torso EcoRI-EcoRI Y657F in pBSK was a gift from Norbert Perrimon (Addgene plasmid # 39803)
