[The description below was written by a language model from this plasmid's Addgene catalogue record.]
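Description:
Torso EcoRI-EcoRI Y657F in pBSK is a small bacterial cloning plasmid built on the Stratagene pBlueScript backbone (about 3 kb without insert) and selected in E. coli with ampicillin. Although it is catalogued as a bacterial expression vector, pBlueScript is generally used as a cloning and sequencing phagemid. The record names no promoter intended to drive expression of the insert. No feature table is provided, so individual backbone elements are not documented here, and the copy number is listed as unknown. The T7 and T3 sequencing primers listed correspond to the sites that flank the polylinker in this vector family.

The insert derives from the Drosophila melanogaster gene torso (tor), which encodes a receptor tyrosine kinase. It was cloned between EcoRI sites at both ends, and it is not recorded whether those sites remain intact. The plasmid name suggests that the insert is an EcoRI–EcoRI fragment of torso, but the record does not give its size, its orientation, or whether it covers the full coding region. It carries a Y657F substitution, which replaces a tyrosine with phenylalanine, a residue that cannot be phosphorylated. No tags or reporters are listed.

The associated study examined how multiple phosphotyrosine residues contribute together to full signalling output from the Torso receptor. This construct is therefore most plausibly a mutagenesis or subcloning intermediate carrying one such phosphosite mutation, from which the altered fragment could be verified by sequencing and transferred into other torso constructs, though the record does not state this use.
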