>Addgene plasmid #39803 | Torso EcoRI-EcoRI Y657F in pBSK | addgene partial sequence | sequence record 54473 | M13pUC-rev 5'-AGCGGATAACAATTTCACACAGG-3'
ACAGTTGCGCAGCCTGAATGGCGAATGGCGCTTCGCTTGGTAATAAAGCCCGCTTCGGCGGGCTTTTTTT
TGTTAACTACGTCAGGTGGCACTTTTCGGGGAAATGTGCGCGGAACCCCTATTTGTTTATTTTTCTAAAT
ACATTCAAATATGTATCCGCTCATGAGACAATAACCCTGATAAATGCTTCAATAATATTGAAAAAGGAAG
AGTATGAGTATTCAACATTTCCGTGTCGCCCTTATTCCCTTTTTTGCGGCATTTTGCCTTCCTGTTTTTG
CTCACCCAGAAACGCTGGTGAAAGTAAAAGATGCTGAAGATCAGTTGGGTGCACGAGTGGGTTACATCGA
ACTGGATCTCAACAGCGGTAAGATCCTTGAGAGTTTTCGCCCCGAAGAACGTTTCCCAATGATGAGCACT
TTTAAAGTTCTGCTATGTGGCGCGGTATTATCCCGTGTTGACGCCGGGCAAGAGCAACTCGGTCGCCGCA
TACACTATTCTCAGAATGACTTGGTTGAGTACTCACCAGTCACAGAAAAGCATCTTACGGATGGCATGAC
AGTAAGAGAATTATGCAGTGCTGCCATAACCATGAGTGATAACACTGCGGCCAACTTACTTCTGACAACG
ATCGGAGGACCGAAGGAGCTAACCGCTTTTTTGCACAACATGGGGGATCATGTAACTCGCCTTGATCGTT
GGGAACCGGAGCTGAATGAAGCCATACCAAACGACGAGCGTGACACCACGATGCCTGTAGCAATGGCAAC
AACGTTGCGCAAACTATTAACTGGCGAA
